>Addgene plasmid #26171 | pMLLCK-J72029 | depositor full sequence | sequence record 12292 | Author sequence
GATCTGGCCTGAACGATATTTTTGAAGCGCAGAAAATTGAATGGCATGAATAAGGATCCTAACTCGCTCC
TCAGGCTTCCTCGCTCACTGACTCGCTGCGCTCGGTCGTTCGGCTGCGGCGAGCGGTATCAGCTCACTCA
AAGGCGGTAATCAATTCGACCCAGCTTTCTTGTACAAAGTGGTTGATCGGATCTGCTGATCCTTCAACTC
AGCAAAAGTTCGATTTATTCAACAAAGCCACGTTGTGTCTCAAAATCTCTGATGTTACATTGCACAAGAT
AAAAATATATCATCATGAACAATAAAACTGTCTGCTTACATAAACAGTAATACAAGGGGTGTTATGAGCC
ATATTCAACGGGAAACGTCTTGCTCCAGGCCGCGATTAAATTCCAACATGGATGCTGATTTATATGGGTA
TAAATGGGCTCGCGATAATGTCGGGCAATCAGGTGCGACAATCTATCGATTGTATGGGAAGCCCGATGCG
CCAGAGTTGTTTCTGAAACATGGCAAAGGTAGCGTTGCCAATGATGTTACAGATGAGATGGTCAGACTAA
ACTGGCTGACGGAATTTATGCCTCTTCCGACCATCAAGCATTTTATCCGTACTCCTGATGATGCATGGTT
ACTCACCACTGCGATCCCCGGGAAAACAGCATTCCAGGTATTAGAAGAATATCCTGATTCAGGTGAAAAT
ATTGTTGATGCGCTGGCAGTGTTCCTGCGCCGGTTGCATTCGATTCCTGTTTGTAATTGTCCTTTTAACA
GCGATCGCGTATTTCGTCTCGCTCAGGCGCAATCACGAATGAATAACGGTTTGGTTGATGCGAGTGATTT
TGATGACGAGCGTAATGGCTGGCCTGTTGAACAAGTCTGGAAAGAAATGCATAAGCTTTTGCCATTCTCA
CCGGATTCAGTCGTCACTCATGGTGATTTCTCACTTGATAACCTTATTTTTGACGAGGGGAAATTAATAG
GTTGTATTGATGTTGGACGAGTCGGAATCGCAGACCGATACCAGGATCTTGCCATCCTATGGAACTGCCT
CGGTGAGTTTTCTCCTTCATTACAGAAACGGCTTTTTCAAAAATATGGTATTGATAATCCTGATATGAAT
AAATTGCAGTTTCATTTGATGCTCGATGAGTTTTTCTAATCAGAATTGGTTAATTGGTTGTAACACTGGC
AGAGCATTACGCTGACTTGACGGGAGGATCTCTGAAGACTCTCGAGCTGCAGGACTCACAGCTCCTCGGA
TCTTTGATCGGGCACGTAAGAGGTTCCAACTTTCACCATAATGAAATAAGATCACTACCGGGCGTATTTT
TTGAGTTATCGAGATTTTCAGGAGCTAAGGAAGCTAAAATGGAGAAAAAAATCACTGGATATACCACCGT
TGATATATCCCAATGGCATCGTAAAGAACATTTTGAGGCATTTCAGTCAGTTGCTCAATGTACCTATAAC
CAGACCGTTCAGCTGGATATTACGGCCTTTTTAAAGACCGTAAAGAAAAATAAGCACAAGTTTTATCCGG
CCTTTATTCACATTCTTGCCCGCCTGATGAATGCTCATCCGGAATTTCGTATGGCAATGAAAGACGGTGA
GCTGGTGATATGGGATAGTGTTCACCCTTGTTACACCGTTTTCCATGAGCAAACTGAAACGTTTTCATCG
CTCTGGAGTGAATACCACGACGATTTCCGGCAGTTTCTACACATATATTCGCAAGATGTGGCGTGTTACG
GTGAAAACCTGGCCTATTTCCCTAAAGGGTTTATTGAGAATATGTTTTTCGTCTCAGCCAATCCCTGGGT
GAGTTTCACCAGTTTTGATTTAAACGTGGCCAATATGGACAACTTCTTCGCCCCCGTTTTCACCATGGGC
AAATATTATACGCAAGGCGACAAGGTGCTGATGCCGCTGGCGATTCAGGTTCATCATGCCGTTTGTGATG
GCTTCCATGTCGGCAGAATGCTTAATGAATTACAACAGTACTGCGATGAGTGGCAGGGCGGGGCGTAATT
TGATATCGAGCTCGCTTGGACTCCTGTTGATAGATCCAGTAATGACCTCAGAACTCCATCTGGATTTGTT
CAGAACGCTCGGTTGCCGCCGGGCGTTTTTTATTGGTGAGAATCCAAGCCTCGGATCTAGCAGTTCAACC
TGTTGATAGTACGTACTAAGCTCTCATGTTTCACGTACTAAGCTCTCATGTTTAACGTACTAAGCTCTCA
TGTTTAACGAACTAAACCCTCATGGCTAACGTACTAAGCTCTCATGGCTAACGTACTAAGCTCTCATGTT
TCACGTACTAAGCTCTCATGTTTGAACAATAAAATTAATATAAATCAGCAACTTAAATAGCCTCTAAGGT
TTTAAGTTTTATAAGAAAAAAAAGAATATATAAGGCTTTTAAAGCTTTTAAGGTTTAACGGTTGTGGACA
ACAAGCCAGGGATGTAACGCACTGAGAAGCCCTTAGAGCCTCTCAAAGCAATTTTGAGTGACACAGGAAC
ACTTAACGGCTGACATGGGAATTAGCCATGGGCCCGTGCGAATCACGGATCTCCCGATCAAGAATTGCCA
TTATCAACAAGTTTGTACAAAAAAGCAGGCTCCGAATTGGTATCACGAGGCAGAATTTCAGATAAAAAAA
ATCCTTAGCTTTCGCTAAGGATCTGAAGTGGAATTCATGA
Features (pLannotate 1.2.2; 8 found; start..end, strand, type, name):
    159..183     -  protein_bind   attB2: mutant version of attB; recombination site for the Gateway® BP reaction BP Clonase™
    344..1159    +  CDS            KanR: aminoglycoside phosphotransferase; aph(3')-Ia; confers resistance to kanamycin in bacteria or G418 (Geneticin®) in eukaryotes
   1271..1368    +  promoter       cat promoter: promoter of the E. coli cat gene encoding chloramphenicol acetyltransferase
   1369..2025    +  CDS            cat: CAT_ECOLX - Experimental evidence at protein level: Swiss-Prot protein existence level 1. This enzyme is an effector of chloramphenicol resistance in bacteria. From Escherichia coli. This protein is used as a marker in many commonly used cloning vectors, such as pACYC184.
   2049..2143    +  terminator     lambda t0 terminator: transcription terminator from phage lambda
   2179..2535    +  rep_origin     R6K γ ori: γ replication origin from E. coli plasmid R6K; requires the R6K initiator protein pi for replication
   2597..2621    +  protein_bind   attB1: mutant version of attB; recombination site for the Gateway® BP reaction BP Clonase™
   2645..2682    -  terminator     bacterial terminator (fragment): putative bacterial transcription terminator
