[The description below was written by a language model from this plasmid's Addgene catalogue record and pLannotate feature annotations shown in this document.]
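Description:
pMLLCK-J72029 is a small synthetic-biology part plasmid built on the pMLL-CK backbone, a "2ab assembly" vector used for standardized stepwise joining of DNA parts in E. coli. The "CK" designation matches the two resistance genes found in the annotated sequence: a chloramphenicol acetyltransferase gene driven by its native cat promoter and followed by the lambda t0 terminator, and a kanamycin resistance gene (aph(3')-Ia). Although the catalogue lists kanamycin as the selection, the depositor notes that the plasmid must be maintained under both chloramphenicol and kanamycin. Replication depends on the R6K γ origin, which functions only when the pi initiator protein is supplied in trans. The plasmid is therefore conditional, propagates only in pir+ hosts, and is recorded as low copy. The feature table also shows attB1 and attB2 Gateway-type recombination sites lying on either side of the marker and origin region, plus a fragment of a putative bacterial terminator. The record does not explain what role these play in the assembly scheme.

The payload is a 54 bp part, J72029 (also called sca10), described as a C-terminal Avi tag. An Avi tag is a short peptide that the biotin ligase BirA biotinylates at a specific site, which allows capture or detection with streptavidin. The part is flanked by BglII and BamHI sites that are both retained, consistent with BglBrick-style idempotent assembly using compatible cohesive ends, so the tag can be fused in frame to the end of an upstream coding part. The insert itself was not picked up by the automated annotation. No promoter driving the tag is recorded, as expected for a basic part rather than an expression construct. The deposited sequence (2,700 nt) is somewhat shorter than the stated backbone size plus insert.
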