Addgene plasmid #26171: pMLLCK-J72029
Depositing lab: Christopher Anderson. Depositing organization: University of California, Berkeley.
Backbone
  Vector backbone: pMLL-CK
  Backbone size w/o insert (bp): 2852
  Vector type: Synthetic Biology ; 2ab assembly vector
Growth in bacteria
  Bacterial resistance: Kanamycin, 50 μg/mL
  Growth temperature: 37°C
  Growth strain: Other
  Growth instructions: Provided in a pir+ strain. Grow at 37C
  Copy number: Low Copy
Gene/Insert
  Gene/Insert name: C terminal avi tag (alt names: sca10; J72029)
  Insert size (bp): 54
  Cloning method: Restriction Enzyme; 5′ cloning site BglII (not destroyed); 3′ cloning site BamHI (not destroyed)
  Sequencing primers: 5′ gtatcacgaggcagaatttcag
Terms and licenses: Academic/Nonprofit Terms; Industry Terms: Not Available to Industry
Depositor comments: Note that this plasmid must be grown in both Chloramphenicol and Kanamycin
How to cite: pMLLCK-J72029 was a gift from Christopher Anderson (Addgene plasmid # 26171 ; http://n2t.net/addgene:26171 ; RRID:Addgene_26171)
