>Addgene plasmid #26171 | pMLLCK-J72029 | addgene partial sequence | sequence record 32289 | 26171 with pMLL-5 5'-gtatcacgaggcagaatttcag
GCTAGGATCTGAAGTGGAATTCATGAGATCTGGCCTGAACGATATTTTTGAAGCGCAGAAAATTGAATGG
CATGAATAAGGATCCTAACTCGCTCCTCAGGCTTCCTCGCTCACTGACTCGCTGCGCTCGGTCGTTCGGC
TGCGGCGAGCGGTATCAGCTCACTCAAAGGCGGTAATCAATTCGACCCAGCTTTCTTGTACAAAGTGGTT
GATCGGATCTGCTGATCCTTCAACTCAGCAAAAGTTCGATTTATTCAACAAAGCCACGTTGTGTCTCAAA
ATCTCTGATGTTACATTGCACAAGATAAAAATATATCATCATGAACAATAAAACTGTCTGCTTACATAAA
CAGTAATACAAGGGGTGTTATGAGCCATATTCAACGGGAAACGTCTTGCTCCAGGCCGCGATTAAATTCC
AACATGGATGCTGATTTATATGGGTATAAATGGGCTCGCGATAATGTCGGGCAATCAGGTGCGACAATCT
ATCGATTGTATGGGAAGCCCGATGCGCCAGAGTTGTTTCTGAAACATGGCAAAGGTAGCGTTGCCAATGA
TGTTACAGATGAGATGGTCAGACTAAACTGGCTGACGGAATTTATGCCTCTTCCGACCATCAAGCATTTT
ATCCGTACTCCTGATGATGCATGGTTACTCACCACTGCGATCCCCGGGAAAACAGCATTCCAGGTATTAG
AAGAATATCCTGATTCAGGTGAAAATATTGTTGATGCGCTGGCAGTGTTCCTGCGCCGGTTGCATTCGAT
TCCTGTTTGTAATTGTCC
